>Addgene plasmid #103979 | pEB1-mEGFP | addgene full sequence | sequence record 200314 | Addgene NGS Result
GTATCACGAGGCCCTTTCGTCTTCACCACAGCTAACACCACGTCGTCCCTATCTGCTGCCCTAGGTCTAT
GAGTGGTTGCTGGATAACTTTACGGGCATGCATAAGGCTCGTATGATATATTCAGGGAGACCACAACGGT
TTCCCTCTACAAATAATTTTGTTTAACTTTTCTAGATTTAAGAAGGAGATATACATATGAGTAAAGGAGA
AGAACTTTTCACTGGAGTTGTCCCAATTCTTGTTGAATTAGATGGTGATGTTAATGGGCACAAATTTTCT
GTCAGTGGAGAGGGTGAAGGTGATGCAACATACGGAAAACTTACCCTTAAATTTATTTGCACTACTGGAA
AACTACCTGTTCCATGGCCAACACTTGTCACTACTCTGACTTATGGTGTTCAATGCTTTTCAAGATACCC
AGATCATATGAAACAGCATGACTTTTTCAAGAGTGCCATGCCCGAAGGTTATGTACAGGAAAGAACTATA
TTTTTCAAAGATGACGGGAACTACAAGACACGTGCTGAAGTCAAGTTTGAAGGTGATACCCTTGTTAATA
GAATCGAGTTAAAAGGTATTGATTTTAAAGAAGATGGAAACATTCTTGGACACAAATTGGAATACAACTA
TAACTCACACAATGTATACATCATGGCAGACAAACAAAAGAATGGAATCAAAGTTAACTTCAAAATTAGA
CACAACATTGAAGATGGAAGCGTTCAACTAGCAGACCATTATCAACAAAATACTCCAATTGGCGATGGCC
CTGTCCTTTTACCAGACAACCATTACCTGTCCACACAATCTAAGCTTTCGAAAGATCCCAACGAAAAGAG
AGACCACATGGTCCTTCTTGAGTTTGTAACAGCTGCTGGGATTACACATGGCATGGATGAACTATACAAA
TAAATGTCCAGACCTGCAGGCATGCAAGCTCTAGAGGCATCAAATAAAACGAAAGGCTCAGTCGAAAGAC
TGGGCCTTTCGTTTTATCTGTTGTTTGTCGGTGAACGCTCTCCTGAGTAGGACAAATCCGCCGCCCTAGA
CCTAGGGTACGGGTTTTGCTGCCCGCAAACGGGCTGTTCTGGTGTTGCTAGTTTGTTATCAGAATCGCAG
ATCCGGCTTCAGCCGGTTTGCCGGCTGAAAGCGCTATTTCTTCCAGAATTGCCATGATTTTTTCCCCACG
GGAGGCGTCACTGGCTCCCGTGTTGTCGGCAGCTTTGATTCGATAAGCAGCATCGCCTGTTTCAGGCTGT
CTATGTGTGACTGTTGAGCTGTAACAAGTTGTCTCAGGTGTTCAATTTCATGTTCTAGTTGCTTTGTTTT
ACTGGTTTCACCTGTTCTATTAGGTGTTACATGCTGTTCATCTGTTACATTGTCGATCTGTTCATGGTGA
ACAGCTTTGAATGCACCAAAAACTCGTAAAAGCTCTGATGTATCTATCTTTTTTACACCGTTTTCATCTG
TGCATATGGACAGTTTTCCCTTTGATATGTAACGGTGAACAGTTGTTCTACTTTTGTTTGTTAGTCTTGA
TGCTTCACTGATAGATACAAGAGCCATAAGAACCTCAGATCCTTCCGTATTTAGCCAGTATGTTCTCTAG
TGTGGTTCGTTGTTTTTGCGTGAGCCATGAGAACGAACCATTGAGATCATACTTACTTTGCATGTCACTC
AAAAATTTTGCCTCAAAACTGGTGAGCTGAATTTTTGCAGTTAAAGCATCGTGTAGTGTTTTTCTTAGTC
CGTTATGTAGGTAGGAATCTGATGTAATGGTTGTTGGTATTTTGTCACCATTCATTTTTATCTGGTTGTT
CTCAAGTTCGGTTACGAGATCCATTTGTCTATCTAGTTCAACTTGGAAAATCAACGTATCAGTCGGGCGG
CCTCGCTTATCAACCACCAATTTCATATTGCTGTAAGTGTTTAAATCTTTACTTATTGGTTTCAAAACCC
ATTGGTTAAGCCTTTTAAACTCATGGTAGTTATTTTCAAGCATTAACATGAACTTAAATTCATCAAGGCT
AATCTCTATATTTGCCTTGTGAGTTTTCTTTTGTGTTAGTTCTTTTAATAACCACTCATAAATCCTCATA
GAGTATTTGTTTTCAAAAGACTTAACATGTTCCAGATTATATTTTATGAATTTTTTTAACTGGAAAAGAT
AAGGCAATATCTCTTCACTAAAAACTAATTCTAATTTTTCGCTTGAGAACTTGGCATAGTTTGTCCACTG
GAAAATCTCAAAGCCTTTAACCAAAGGATTCCTGATTTCCACAGTTCTCGTCATCAGCTCTCTGGTTGCT
TTAGCTAATACACCATAAGCATTTTCCCTACTGATGTTCATCATCTGAGCGTATTGGTTATAAGTGAACG
ATACCGTCCGTTCTTTCCTTGTAGGGTTTTCAATCGTGGGGTTGAGTAGTGCCACACAGCATAAAATTAG
CTTGGTTTCATGCTCCGTTAAGTCATAGCGACTAATCGCTAGTTCATTTGCTTTGAAAACAACTAATTCA
GACATACATCTCAATTGGTCTAGGTGATTTTAATCACTATACCAATTGAGATGGGCTAGTCAATGATAAT
TACTAGTCCTTTTCCTTTGAGTTGTGGGTATCTGTAAATTCTGCTAGACCTTTGCTGGAAAACTTGTAAA
TTCTGCTAGACCCTCTGTAAATTCCGCTAGACCTTTGTGTGTTTTTTTTGTTTATATTCAAGTGGTTATA
ATTTATAGAATAAAGAAAGAATAAAAAAAGATAAAAAGAATAGATCCCAGCCCTGTGTATAACTCACTAC
TTTAGTCAGTTCCGCAGTATTACAAAAGGATGTCGCAAACGCTGTTTGCTCCTCTACAAAACAGACCTTA
AAACCCTAAAGGCTTAAGTAGCACCCTCGCAAGCTCGGGCAAATCGCTGAATATTCCTTTTGTCTCCGAC
CATCAGGCACCTGAGTCGCTGTCTTTTTCGTGACATTCAGTTCGCTGCGCTCACGGCTCTGGCAGTGAAT
GGGGGTAAATGGCACTACAGGCGCCTTTTATGGATTCATGCAAGGAAACTACCCATAATACAAGAAAAGC
CCGTCACGGGCTTCTCAGGGCGTTTTATGGCGGGTCTGCTATGTGGTGCTATCTGACTTTTTGCTGTTCA
GCAGTTCCTGCCCTCTGATTTTCCAGTCTGACCACTTCGGATTATCCCGTGACAGGTCATTCAGACTGGC
TAATGCACCCAGTAAGGCAGCGGTATCATCAACAGGCTTACCCGTCTTACTGTCCCTAGTGCTTGGATTC
TCACCAATAAAAAACGCCCGGCGGCAACCGAGCGTTCTGAACAAATCCAGATGGAGTTCTGAGGTCATTA
CTGGATCTATCAACAGGAGTCCAAGCGAGCTCTCGAACCCCAGAGTCCCGCTCAGAAGAACTCGTCAAGA
AGGCGATAGAAGGCGATGCGCTGCGAATCGGGAGCGGCGATACCGTAAAGCACGAGGAAGCGGTCAGCCC
ATTCGCCGCCAAGCTCTTCAGCAATATCACGGGTAGCCAACGCTATGTCCTGATAGCGGTCCGCCACACC
CAGCCGGCCACAGTCGATGAATCCAGAAAAGCGGCCATTTTCCACCATGATATTCGGCAAGCAGGCATCG
CCATGGGTCACGACGAGATCCTCGCCGTCGGGCATGCGCGCCTTGAGCCTGGCGAACAGTTCGGCTGGCG
CGAGCCCCTGATGCTCTTCGTCCAGATCATCCTGATCGACAAGACCGGCTTCCATCCGAGTACGTGCTCG
CTCGATGCGATGTTTCGCTTGGTGGTCGAATGGGCAGGTAGCCGGATCAAGCGTATGCAGCCGCCGCATT
GCATCAGCCATGATGGATACTTTCTCGGCAGGAGCAAGGTGAGATGACAGGAGATCCTGCCCCGGCACTT
CGCCCAATAGCAGCCAGTCCCTTCCCGCTTCAGTGACAACGTCGAGCACAGCTGCGCAAGGAACGCCCGT
CGTGGCCAGCCACGATAGCCGCGCTGCCTCGTCCTGCAGTTCATTCAGGGCACCGGACAGGTCGGTCTTG
ACAAAAAGAACCGGGCGCCCCTGCGCTGACAGCCGGAACACGGCGGCATCAGAGCAGCCGATTGTCTGTT
GTGCCCAGTCATAGCCGAATAGCCTCTCCACCCAAGCGGCCGGAGAACCTGCGTGCAATCCATCTTGTTC
AATCATGCGAAACGATCCTCATCCTGTCTCTTGATCAGATCTTGATCCCCTGCGCCATCAGATCCTTGGC
GGCAAGAAAGCCATCCAGTTTACTTTGCAGGGCTTCCCAACCTTACCAGAGGGCGCCCCAGCTGGCAATT
CCGACGTCTAAGAAACCATTATTATCATGACATTAACCTATAAAAATAGGC
Features (pLannotate 1.2.2; 8 found; start..end, strand, type, name):
    197..910     +  CDS            GFP (S65T): GFP (S65T) is a basic (constitutively fluorescent) green fluorescent protein published in 1995, derived from Aequorea victoria.
    921..940     +  misc_feature   MCS (fragment): pUC18/19 multiple cloning site
    951..1037    +  terminator     rrnB T1 terminator: Escherichia coli rrnB; transcription terminator T1 from the E. coli rrnB gene
   1575..2525    -  CDS            Rep101: RepA protein needed for replication with the pSC101 origin; rep101
   2573..2795    -  rep_origin     pSC101 ori: low-copy replication origin that requires the Rep101 protein
   3287..3381    -  terminator     lambda t0 terminator: transcription terminator from phage lambda
   3415..4206    -  CDS            neo: KKA2_KLEPN - Also known as kan, nptII. Experimental evidence at protein level: Swiss-Prot protein existence level 1. Resistance to kanamycin, neomycin, paromomycin, ribostamycin, butirosin and gentamicin B. From Klebsiella pneumoniae.
   4238..4357    -  CDS            tnpA (fragment): TN5P_ECOLX - Also known as tnp. Experimental evidence at protein level: Swiss-Prot protein existence level 1. Mediates transposition of transposon Tn5 by a 'cut and paste' mechanism. First, the monomeric transposase binds the 19 bp inverted DNA repeats flanking the transposon. Then, dimerization of the DNA- bound transposase creates a synaptic DNA complex. After nicking of the first DNA strand, excision of the transposon proceeds through a series of intermediates. The transposase then mediates the insertion of the transposon at a new site by strand transfer. The activity of the wild- type tran
