[The description below was written by a language model from this plasmid's Addgene catalogue record and pLannotate feature annotations shown in this document.]
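Description:
pEB1-mEGFP is a low-copy bacterial expression plasmid of about 4.4 kb that produces monomeric enhanced GFP constitutively in Escherichia coli. Its pEB1 backbone is derived from pUA66, modified by inserting the constitutive proC promoter and replacing the original insert with the fluorescent protein of interest by Gibson assembly. Replication relies on the pSC101 origin together with its plasmid-encoded Rep101 (RepA) initiator protein, which keeps the plasmid at low copy number. Selection is by kanamycin through a neo/nptII aminoglycoside phosphotransferase gene, which is followed by the phage lambda t0 terminator. A short fragment annotated as Tn5 transposase next to the resistance gene appears to be a remnant of the Tn5-derived marker cassette rather than a functional element.

The payload is a 717 bp mEGFP coding sequence carrying F64L, S65T and A206K relative to wild-type Aequorea victoria GFP; the first two are the EGFP-type changes that improve folding and shift excitation, and A206K reduces the tendency to dimerise. The depositor notes that the original wild-type GFP nucleotide sequence is retained except at the mutated codons, so the gene is not codon-optimised. The automated annotation labels this reading frame as GFP (S65T), and it does not mark the proC promoter, which by the catalogue record lies upstream of the reading frame. Downstream are a small fragment of the pUC multiple cloning site and the rrnB T1 transcription terminator. The plasmid belongs to a collection of matched constructs built for the systematic comparison of fluorescent protein maturation times in living cells, where identical backbone, promoter and copy number allow different proteins to be compared directly.
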