Addgene plasmid #103979: pEB1-mEGFP
Purpose: Plasmid encoding mEGFP
Depositing lab: Philippe Cluzel. Depositing organization: Harvard University. Publication: Systematic characterization of maturation time of fluorescent proteins in living cells. Balleza E, Kim JM, Cluzel P. Nat Methods. 2018 Jan;15(1):47-51. doi: 10.1038/nmeth.4509. Epub 2017 Nov 20. PubMed 29320486.
Backbone
  Vector backbone: pEB1
  Backbone size w/o insert (bp): 3674
  Total vector size (bp): 4391
  Modifications to backbone: Derived from pUA66. Inserted constitutive promoter proC. Replaced original insert with FP of interest.
  Vector type: Bacterial Expression ; Low copy
Growth in bacteria
  Bacterial resistance: Kanamycin, 50 μg/mL
  Growth temperature: 37°C
  Growth strain: MG1655
  Copy number: Low Copy
Gene/Insert
  Gene/Insert name: mEGFP
  Species: Synthetic
  Insert size (bp): 717
  Mutation: Mutations relative to wild-type GFP (F64L, S65T, A206K)
  Promoter: proC
  Cloning method: Gibson Cloning
  Sequencing primers: 5′ GCGTATCACGAGGCCCTTTC; 3′ AAAGGGAAAACTGTCCATATGCAC
Terms and licenses: Academic/Nonprofit Terms; Industry Terms: Not Available to Industry
Depositor comments: This FP derives from wtGFP. In this plasmid, the FP is coded with the original wtGFP nucleotide coding sequence except where mutations specific to the FP occur (see map). Please see "Notes On Plasmids In This Collection" document for further details and references.
How to cite: pEB1-mEGFP was a gift from Philippe Cluzel (Addgene plasmid # 103979 ; http://n2t.net/addgene:103979 ; RRID:Addgene_103979)
